Addgene plasmid #121243: pUC57-Kan_BR32_00090371
Purpose: Level 0 Golden-Gate compatible vector
Depositing lab: Sophien Kamoun. Depositing organization: Sainsbury Laboratory, Norwich. Publication: A Clone Resource of Magnaporthe oryzae Effectors That Share Sequence and Structural Similarities Across Host-Specific Lineages. Petit-Houdenot Y, Langner T, Harant A, Win J, Kamoun S. Mol Plant Microbe Interact. 2020 Aug;33(8):1032-1035. doi: 10.1094/MPMI-03-20-0052-A. Epub 2020 Jun 22. PubMed 32460610.
Backbone
  Vector backbone: pUC57-Kan
  Backbone size w/o insert (bp): 2626
  Vector type: Golden Gate
  Selectable markers: lacZ
Growth in bacteria
  Bacterial resistance: Kanamycin, 50 μg/mL
  Growth temperature: 37°C
  Growth strain: DH5alpha
  Copy number: High Copy
Gene/Insert
  Gene/Insert name: BR32_00090371
  Mutation: Magnaporthe oryzae
  Cloning method: Restriction Enzyme; 5′ cloning site EcoRV (unknown if destroyed); 3′ cloning site EcoRV (unknown if destroyed)
  Sequencing primers: 5′ M13Fw; 3′ M13Rv
Terms and licenses: Academic/Nonprofit Terms; Industry Terms: Not Available to Industry
How to cite: pUC57-Kan_BR32_00090371 was a gift from Sophien Kamoun (Addgene plasmid # 121243 ; http://n2t.net/addgene:121243 ; RRID:Addgene_121243)
