[The description below was written by a language model from this plasmid's Addgene catalogue record and pLannotate feature annotations shown in this document.]
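Description:
pUC57-Kan_BR32_00090371 is a small, high-copy E. coli cloning plasmid that serves as a Level 0 module for Golden Gate assembly. It is built on the pUC57-Kan backbone (2,626 bp without insert; the full sequence record is 2,971 nt, implying an insert of roughly 345 bp). It replicates from the ColE1/pUC-type origin and is selected with kanamycin through the aph(3')-Ia aminoglycoside phosphotransferase gene, which the annotation places directly downstream of a bla (AmpR) promoter. Short remnants of bom, rop and lacI are also detected; these are backbone leftovers rather than functional units.

The insert, BR32_00090371, is a Magnaporthe oryzae (rice blast fungus) sequence; the organism is entered in the record's mutation field. It comes from a published clone collection of M. oryzae effectors that share sequence and structural similarity across host-specific lineages. It was placed at the EcoRV site of the pUC57 polylinker. The feature table is consistent with this: the lac promoter, lac operator and CAP binding site are separated from a truncated lacZα fragment by an unannotated gap of about 400 bp, which is where the insert presumably lies, interrupting lacZα. The annotation tool did not recognise the insert itself. The record does not state which Type IIS enzyme sites or overhangs flank it, whether it is a full-length or mature coding sequence, or whether it carries any tags. M13 forward and reverse primer sites allow sequence verification.

As a Level 0 part, the plasmid carries no promoter intended to express the fungal gene. It acts as a storage and donor vector from which the effector module can be released and combined with promoters, tags and terminators in higher-level Golden Gate constructs, for example to study effector function.
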