Features (pLannotate 1.2.2; 10 found; start..end, strand, type, name):
    137..236     +  misc_feature   bom (fragment): basis of mobility region from pBR322
    242..399     -  CDS            lacZα (fragment): LacZα fragment of β-galactosidase; lacZ fragment
    819..835     -  protein_bind   lac operator: The lac repressor binds to the lac operator to inhibit transcription in E. coli. This inhibition can be relieved by adding lactose or isopropyl-β-D-thiogalactopyranoside (IPTG). lac repressor encoded by lacI
    843..873     -  promoter       lac promoter: promoter for the E. coli lac operon
    888..909     -  protein_bind   CAP binding site: CAP binding activates transcription in the presence of cAMP. E. coli catabolite activator protein
    922..1014    -  CDS            lacI (fragment): lac repressor; lacI; The lac repressor binds to the lac operator to inhibit transcription in E. coli. This inhibition can be relieved by adding lactose or isopropyl-β-D-thiogalactopyranoside (IPTG).
   1197..1785    -  rep_origin     ori: high-copy-number ColE1/pMB1/pBR322/pUC origin of replication
   1956..2771    -  CDS            KanR: aminoglycoside phosphotransferase; aph(3')-Ia; confers resistance to kanamycin in bacteria or G418 (Geneticin®) in eukaryotes
   2772..2876    -  promoter       AmpR promoter: bla
   2971..35      +  CDS            rop (fragment) (across the origin): Rop protein, which maintains plasmids at low copy number; rop
>Addgene plasmid #121243 | pUC57-Kan_BR32_00090371 | depositor full sequence | sequence record 231264 | pUC57-Kan_BR32_00090371 sequence 2971 bps
TCGCGCGTTTCGGTGATGACGGTGAAAACCTCTGACACATGCAGCTCCCGGAGACGGTCACAGCTTGTCT
GTAAGCGGATGCCGGGAGCAGACAAGCCCGTCAGGGCGCGTCAGCGGGTGTTGGCGGGTGTCGGGGCTGG
CTTAACTATGCGGCATCAGAGCAGATTGTACTGAGAGTGCACCATATGCGGTGTGAAATACCGCACAGAT
GCGTAAGGAGAAAATACCGCATCAGGCGCCATTCGCCATTCAGGCTGCGCAACTGTTGGGAAGGGCGATC
GGTGCGGGCCTCTTCGCTATTACGCCAGCTGGCGAAAGGGGGATGTGCTGCAAGGCGATTAAGTTGGGTA
ACGCCAGGGTTTTCCCAGTCACGACGTTGTAAAACGACGGCCAGTGAATTGACGCGTATTGGGATGGAAC
TTGGTCTCTAAGCTCACAAATGCAAATAACCATAAGCAGACAATTTTGGACCTCTAACTTCTGGCCAAAC
CAAAGATTTACCAGATTTTTTACCAGTTTTTTCTTTTTGTTTTTTTTGTTTTTCTCTACAAGATTCTCTT
CTATCAGCTGGACACAAATCACAAATATCTTGAGATTCATCAACAACAACTGGAGCACATTTAGCTTTAT
CACCAGTAGCCAAATGAGCAGCACCACCAGTATTAGATCTACAAGCTTTATAATCAGCAGCAGAACATTG
TTTAATTTGTTGAGTAGAAGCATCAGCATTCAAAGTACCACCCATTAGAGACCAAGTTCCATCCCAATGG
CGCGCCGAGCTTGGCTCGAGCATGGTCATAGCTGTTTCCTGTGTGAAATTGTTATCCGCTCACAATTCCA
CACAACATACGAGCCGGAAGCATAAAGTGTAAAGCCTGGGGTGCCTAATGAGTGAGCTAACTCACATTAA
TTGCGTTGCGCTCACTGCCCGCTTTCCAGTCGGGAAACCTGTCGTGCCAGCTGCATTAATGAATCGGCCA
ACGCGCGGGGAGAGGCGGTTTGCGTATTGGGCGCTCTTCCGCTTCCTCGCTCACTGACTCGCTGCGCTCG
GTCGTTCGGCTGCGGCGAGCGGTATCAGCTCACTCAAAGGCGGTAATACGGTTATCCACAGAATCAGGGG
ATAACGCAGGAAAGAACATGTGAGCAAAAGGCCAGCAAAAGGCCAGGAACCGTAAAAAGGCCGCGTTGCT
GGCGTTTTTCCATAGGCTCCGCCCCCCTGACGAGCATCACAAAAATCGACGCTCAAGTCAGAGGTGGCGA
AACCCGACAGGACTATAAAGATACCAGGCGTTTCCCCCTGGAAGCTCCCTCGTGCGCTCTCCTGTTCCGA
CCCTGCCGCTTACCGGATACCTGTCCGCCTTTCTCCCTTCGGGAAGCGTGGCGCTTTCTCATAGCTCACG
CTGTAGGTATCTCAGTTCGGTGTAGGTCGTTCGCTCCAAGCTGGGCTGTGTGCACGAACCCCCCGTTCAG
CCCGACCGCTGCGCCTTATCCGGTAACTATCGTCTTGAGTCCAACCCGGTAAGACACGACTTATCGCCAC
TGGCAGCAGCCACTGGTAACAGGATTAGCAGAGCGAGGTATGTAGGCGGTGCTACAGAGTTCTTGAAGTG
GTGGCCTAACTACGGCTACACTAGAAGAACAGTATTTGGTATCTGCGCTCTGCTGAAGCCAGTTACCTTC
GGAAAAAGAGTTGGTAGCTCTTGATCCGGCAAACAAACCACCGCTGGTAGCGGTGGTTTTTTTGTTTGCA
AGCAGCAGATTACGCGCAGAAAAAAAGGATCTCAAGAAGATCCTTTGATCTTTTCTACGGGGTCTGACGC
TCAGTGGAACGAAAACTCACGTTAAGGGATTTTGGTCATGAGATTATCAAAAAGGATCTTCACCTAGATC
CTTTTAAATTAAAAATGAAGTTTTAAATCAATCTAAAGTATATATGAGTAAACTTGGTCTGACAGTTAGA
AAAACTCATCGAGCATCAAATGAAACTGCAATTTATTCATATCAGGATTATCAATACCATATTTTTGAAA
AAGCCGTTTCTGTAATGAAGGAGAAAACTCACCGAGGCAGTTCCATAGGATGGCAAGATCCTGGTATCGG
TCTGCGATTCCGACTCGTCCAACATCAATACAACCTATTAATTTCCCCTCGTCAAAAATAAGGTTATCAA
GTGAGAAATCACCATGAGTGACGACTGAATCCGGTGAGAATGGCAAAAGTTTATGCATTTCTTTCCAGAC
TTGTTCAACAGGCCAGCCATTACGCTCGTCATCAAAATCACTCGCATCAACCAAACCGTTATTCATTCGT
GATTGCGCCTGAGCGAGACGAAATACGCGATCGCTGTTAAAAGGACAATTACAAACAGGAATCGAATGCA
ACCGGCGCAGGAACACTGCCAGCGCATCAACAATATTTTCACCTGAATCAGGATATTCTTCTAATACCTG
GAATGCTGTTTTCCCAGGGATCGCAGTGGTGAGTAACCATGCATCATCAGGAGTACGGATAAAATGCTTG
ATGGTCGGAAGAGGCATAAATTCCGTCAGCCAGTTTAGTCTGACCATCTCATCTGTAACATCATTGGCAA
CGCTACCTTTGCCATGTTTCAGAAACAACTCTGGCGCATCGGGCTTCCCATACAATCGATAGATTGTCGC
ACCTGATTGCCCGACATTATCGCGAGCCCATTTATACCCATATAAATCAGCATCCATGTTGGAATTTAAT
CGCGGCCTAGAGCAAGACGTTTCCCGTTGAATATGGCTCATACTCTTCCTTTTTCAATATTATTGAAGCA
TTTATCAGGGTTATTGTCTCATGAGCGGATACATATTTGAATGTATTTAGAAAAATAAACAAATAGGGGT
TCCGCGCACATTTCCCCGAAAAGTGCCACCTGACGTCTAAGAAACCATTATTATCATGACATTAACCTAT
AAAAATAGGCGTATCACGAGGCCCTTTCGTC
