>Addgene plasmid #121243 | pUC57-Kan_BR32_00090371 | depositor partial sequence | sequence record 230738 | BR32_00090371
TTGGTCTCTAATGGGTGGTACTTTGAATGCTGATGCTTCTACTCAACAAATTAAACAATGTTCTGCTGCT
GATTATAAAGCTTGTAGATCTAATACTGGTGGTGCTGCTCATTTGGCTACTGGTGATAAAGCTAAATGTG
CTCCAGTTGTTGTTGATGAATCTCAAGATATTTGTGATTTGTGTCCAGCTGATAGAAGAGAATCTTGTAG
AGAAAAACAAAAAAAACAAAAAGAAAAAACTGGTAAAAAATCTGGTAAATCTTTGGTTTGGCCAGAAGTT
AGAGGTCCAAAATTGTCTGCTTATGGTTATTTGCATTTGTGAGCTTAGAGACCAA
