>Addgene plasmid #121243 | pUC57-Kan_BR32_00090371 | depositor partial sequence | sequence record 230739 | empty_vector
TCGCGCGTTTCGGTGATGACGGTGAAAACCTCTGACACATGCAGCTCCCGGAGACGGTCACAGCTTGTCT
GTAAGCGGATGCCGGGAGCAGACAAGCCCGTCAGGGCGCGTCAGCGGGTGTTGGCGGGTGTCGGGGCTGG
CTTAACTATGCGGCATCAGAGCAGATTGTACTGAGAGTGCACCATATGCGGTGTGAAATACCGCACAGAT
GCGTAAGGAGAAAATACCGCATCAGGCGCCATTCGCCATTCAGGCTGCGCAACTGTTGGGAAGGGCGATC
GGTGCGGGCCTCTTCGCTATTACGCCAGCTGGCGAAAGGGGGATGTGCTGCAAGGCGATTAAGTTGGGTA
ACGCCAGGGTTTTCCCAGTCACGACGTTGTAAAACGACGGCCAGTGAATTGACGCGTATTGGGATATCCC
AATGGCGCGCCGAGCTTGGCTCGAGCATGGTCATAGCTGTTTCCTGTGTGAAATTGTTATCCGCTCACAA
TTCCACACAACATACGAGCCGGAAGCATAAAGTGTAAAGCCTGGGGTGCCTAATGAGTGAGCTAACTCAC
ATTAATTGCGTTGCGCTCACTGCCCGCTTTCCAGTCGGGAAACCTGTCGTGCCAGCTGCATTAATGAATC
GGCCAACGCGCGGGGAGAGGCGGTTTGCGTATTGGGCGCTCTTCCGCTTCCTCGCTCACTGACTCGCTGC
GCTCGGTCGTTCGGCTGCGGCGAGCGGTATCAGCTCACTCAAAGGCGGTAATACGGTTATCCACAGAATC
AGGGGATAACGCAGGAAAGAACATGTGAGCAAAAGGCCAGCAAAAGGCCAGGAACCGTAAAAAGGCCGCG
TTGCTGGCGTTTTTCCATAGGCTCCGCCCCCCTGACGAGCATCACAAAAATCGACGCTCAAGTCAGAGGT
GGCGAAACCCGACAGGACTATAAAGATACCAGGCGTTTCCCCCTGGAAGCTCCCTCGTGCGCTCTCCTGT
TCCGACCCTGCCGCTTACCGGATACCTGTCCGCCTTTCTCCCTTCGGGAAGCGTGGCGCTTTCTCATAGC
TCACGCTGTAGGTATCTCAGTTCGGTGTAGGTCGTTCGCTCCAAGCTGGGCTGTGTGCACGAACCCCCCG
TTCAGCCCGACCGCTGCGCCTTATCCGGTAACTATCGTCTTGAGTCCAACCCGGTAAGACACGACTTATC
GCCACTGGCAGCAGCCACTGGTAACAGGATTAGCAGAGCGAGGTATGTAGGCGGTGCTACAGAGTTCTTG
AAGTGGTGGCCTAACTACGGCTACACTAGAAGAACAGTATTTGGTATCTGCGCTCTGCTGAAGCCAGTTA
CCTTCGGAAAAAGAGTTGGTAGCTCTTGATCCGGCAAACAAACCACCGCTGGTAGCGGTGGTTTTTTTGT
TTGCAAGCAGCAGATTACGCGCAGAAAAAAAGGATCTCAAGAAGATCCTTTGATCTTTTCTACGGGGTCT
GACGCTCAGTGGAACGAAAACTCACGTTAAGGGATTTTGGTCATGAGATTATCAAAAAGGATCTTCACCT
AGATCCTTTTAAATTAAAAATGAAGTTTTAAATCAATCTAAAGTATATATGAGTAAACTTGGTCTGACAG
TTAGAAAAACTCATCGAGCATCAAATGAAACTGCAATTTATTCATATCAGGATTATCAATACCATATTTT
TGAAAAAGCCGTTTCTGTAATGAAGGAGAAAACTCACCGAGGCAGTTCCATAGGATGGCAAGATCCTGGT
ATCGGTCTGCGATTCCGACTCGTCCAACATCAATACAACCTATTAATTTCCCCTCGTCAAAAATAAGGTT
ATCAAGTGAGAAATCACCATGAGTGACGACTGAATCCGGTGAGAATGGCAAAAGTTTATGCATTTCTTTC
CAGACTTGTTCAACAGGCCAGCCATTACGCTCGTCATCAAAATCACTCGCATCAACCAAACCGTTATTCA
TTCGTGATTGCGCCTGAGCGAGACGAAATACGCGATCGCTGTTAAAAGGACAATTACAAACAGGAATCGA
ATGCAACCGGCGCAGGAACACTGCCAGCGCATCAACAATATTTTCACCTGAATCAGGATATTCTTCTAAT
ACCTGGAATGCTGTTTTCCCAGGGATCGCAGTGGTGAGTAACCATGCATCATCAGGAGTACGGATAAAAT
GCTTGATGGTCGGAAGAGGCATAAATTCCGTCAGCCAGTTTAGTCTGACCATCTCATCTGTAACATCATT
GGCAACGCTACCTTTGCCATGTTTCAGAAACAACTCTGGCGCATCGGGCTTCCCATACAATCGATAGATT
GTCGCACCTGATTGCCCGACATTATCGCGAGCCCATTTATACCCATATAAATCAGCATCCATGTTGGAAT
TTAATCGCGGCCTAGAGCAAGACGTTTCCCGTTGAATATGGCTCATACTCTTCCTTTTTCAATATTATTG
AAGCATTTATCAGGGTTATTGTCTCATGAGCGGATACATATTTGAATGTATTTAGAAAAATAAACAAATA
GGGGTTCCGCGCACATTTCCCCGAAAAGTGCCACCTGACGTCTAAGAAACCATTATTATCATGACATTAA
CCTATAAAAATAGGCGTATCACGAGGCCCTTTCGTC
