>Addgene plasmid #121243 | pUC57-Kan_BR32_00090371 | addgene partial sequence | sequence record 237862 | M13-F20 5'-TGTAAAACGACGGCCAGT-3'
TTGGTCTCTAAGCTCACAAATGCAAATAACCATAAGCAGACAATTTTGGACCTCTAACTTCTGGCCAAAC
CAAAGATTTACCAGATTTTTTACCAGTTTTTTCTTTTTGTTTTTTTTGTTTTTCTCTACAAGATTCTCTT
CTATCAGCTGGACACAAATCACAAATATCTTGAGATTCATCAACAACAACTGGAGCACATTTAGCTTTAT
CACCAGTAGCCAAATGAGCAGCACCACCAGTATTAGATCTACAAGCTTTATAATCAGCAGCAGAACATTG
TTTAATTTGTTGAGTAGAAGCATCAGCATTCAAAGTACCACCCATTAGAGACCAAGTTCCATCCCAATGG
CGCGCCGAGCTTGGCTCGAGCATGGTCATAGCTGTTTCCTGTGTGAAATTGTTATCCGCTCACAATTCCA
CACAACATACGAGCCGGAAGCATAAAGTGTAAAGCCTGGGGTGCCTAATGAGTGAGCTAACTCACATTAA
TTGCGTTGCGCTCACTGCCCGCTTTCCAGTCGGGAAACCTGTCGTGCCAGCTGCATTAATGAATCGGCCA
ACGCGCGGGGAGAGGCGGTTTGCGTATTGGGCGCTCTTCCGCTTCCTCGCTCACTGACTCGCTGCGCTCG
GTCGTTCGGCTGCGGCGAGCGGTATCAGCTCACTCAAAGGCGGTAATACGGTTATCCACAGAATCAGGGG
ATAACGCAGGAAAGAACATGTGAGCAAAAGGCCAGCAAAAGGCCAGGAACCGTAAAAAGGCCGCGTTGCT
GGCGTTTTTCCATAGGCTCCGCCCCCCTGACGAGCATCACAAAAATCGACGCTCAAGTCAGAGGTGGCGA
AACCCGACAGGACTATAAAGATACCAGGCGTTTCCCCCTGG
